Addgene plasmid #85482: pBad-sfGFP
Purpose: Arabinose inducible E. coli codon optimized superfolder GFP with C-terminal His6 tag
Depositing lab: Ryan Mehl. Depositing organization: Franklin and Marshall College. Publication: Generating permissive site-specific unnatural aminoacyl-tRNA synthetases. Miyake-Stoner SJ, Refakis CA, Hammill JT, Lusic H, Hazen JL, Deiters A, Mehl RA. Biochemistry. 2010 Mar 2;49(8):1667-77. doi: 10.1021/bi901947r. PubMed 20082521.
Backbone
  Vector backbone: pBAD/Myc-His A
  Backbone manufacturer: Invitrogen
  Backbone size w/o insert (bp): 4100
  Total vector size (bp): 4900
  Vector type: Bacterial Expression
Growth in bacteria
  Bacterial resistance: Ampicillin, 100 μg/mL
  Growth temperature: 37°C
  Growth strain: DH5alpha
  Copy number: Low Copy
Gene/Insert
  Gene/Insert name: superfolder GFP (alt name: sfGFP)
  Species: Synthetic
  Insert size (bp): 744
  Promoter: Arabinose
  Tag / fusion protein: 6x His (C terminal on insert)
  Cloning method: Restriction Enzyme; 5′ cloning site NcoI (not destroyed); 3′ cloning site XhoI (not destroyed)
  Sequencing primers: 5′ pBad forward; 3′ pBad reverse
Terms and licenses: Academic/Nonprofit Terms; Industry Terms: Not Available to Industry
How to cite: pBad-sfGFP was a gift from Ryan Mehl (Addgene plasmid # 85482 ; http://n2t.net/addgene:85482 ; RRID:Addgene_85482)
