[The description below was written by a language model from this plasmid's Addgene catalogue record, the feature table of its GenBank file and pLannotate feature annotations shown in this document.]
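Description:
pBad-sfGFP is a bacterial expression plasmid built on the Invitrogen pBAD/Myc-His A backbone for arabinose-inducible production of superfolder GFP in E. coli. It is selected with ampicillin through the bla (AmpR) gene and its own promoter, and it replicates from a ColE1/pMB1-type origin with the adjacent pBR322 bom region. Only a fragment of rop is annotated. The catalogue lists the plasmid as low copy, whereas the annotation tool's generic label for this origin family says high copy. The catalogue gives a total size of about 4.9 kb, while the sequenced record used for the feature table is 4,737 nt.

The payload is a 744 bp synthetic insert cloned between NcoI and XhoI, both sites retained. It encodes sfGFP, a GFP variant that folds robustly even when fused to poorly folding partners, followed by a C-terminal 6xHis tag for metal-affinity purification. Transcription is driven by the araBAD promoter and controlled by the divergently transcribed araC regulator carried on the same plasmid, so expression stays low without L-arabinose and is switched on when it is added. The rrnB T1 and T2 terminators, along with a piece of 5S rRNA sequence from the rrnB region, lie downstream of the insert.

The annotations disagree on some details. The automated feature table calls the coding sequence oxGFP, most likely a nearest-match label for a related GFP variant. The partial GenBank record covers only the insert and identifies it as superfolder GFP plus 6xHis. That record's note says "mammalian codon-optimized", while the depositor describes the gene as E. coli codon optimized. The associated publication concerns the generation of unnatural aminoacyl-tRNA synthetases, which suggests use as a fluorescent reporter or control in that work, although the record does not state this role.
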