Features (pLannotate 1.2.2; 11 found; start..end, strand, type, name):
      1..285     +  promoter       araBAD promoter: araBAD; promoter of the L-arabinose operon of E. coli; the araC regulatory gene is transcribed in the opposite direction (Guzman et al., 1995)
    319..1035    +  CDS            oxGFP: oxGFP is a basic (constitutively fluorescent) green fluorescent protein published in 2015, derived from Aequorea victoria.
   1189..1304    +  ncRNA          5S rRNA: Accession: RF00001 - 5S ribosomal RNA
   1308..1394    +  terminator     rrnB T1 terminator: Escherichia coli rrnB; transcription terminator T1 from the E. coli rrnB gene
   1486..1513    +  terminator     rrnB T2 terminator: transcription terminator T2 from the E. coli rrnB gene
   1532..1623    +  promoter       AmpR promoter: bla
   1624..2484    +  CDS            AmpR: β-lactamase; bla; confers resistance to ampicillin, carbenicillin, and related antibiotics
   2655..3243    +  rep_origin     ori: high-copy-number ColE1/pMB1/pBR322/pUC origin of replication
   3429..3569    -  misc_feature   bom: basis of mobility region from pBR322
   3671..3711    -  CDS            rop (fragment): Rop protein, which maintains plasmids at low copy number; rop
   3833..4711    -  CDS            araC: L-arabinose regulatory protein; araC
>Addgene plasmid #85482 | pBad-sfGFP | addgene full sequence | sequence record 169847 | Addgene NGS Result
AAGAAACCAATTGTCCATATTGCATCAGACATTGCCGTCACTGCGTCTTTTACTGGCTCTTCTCGCTAAC
CAAACCGGTAACCCCGCTTATTAAAAGCATTCTGTAACAAAGCGGGACCAAAGCCATGACAAAAACGCGT
AACAAAAGTGTCTATAATCACGGCAGAAAAGTCCACATTGATTATTTGCACGGCGTCACACTTTGCTATG
CCATAGCATTTTTATCCATAAGATTAGCGGATCCTACCTGACGCTTTTTATCGCAACTCTCTACTGTTTC
TCCATACCCGTTTTTTGGGCTAACAGGAGGAATTAACCATGGTTAGCAAAGGTGAAGAACTGTTTACCGG
CGTTGTGCCGATTCTGGTGGAACTGGATGGTGATGTGAATGGCCATAAATTTAGCGTTCGTGGCGAAGGC
GAAGGTGATGCGACCAACGGTAAACTGACCCTGAAATTTATTTGCACCACCGGTAAACTGCCGGTTCCGT
GGCCGACCCTGGTGACCACCCTGACCTATGGCGTTCAGTGCTTTAGCCGCTATCCGGATCATATGAAACG
CCATGATTTCTTTAAAAGCGCGATGCCGGAAGGCTATGTGCAGGAACGTACCATTAGCTTCAAAGATGAT
GGCACCTATAAAACCCGTGCGGAAGTTAAATTTGAAGGCGATACCCTGGTGAACCGCATTGAACTGAAAG
GTATTGATTTTAAAGAAGATGGCAACATTCTGGGTCATAAACTGGAATATAATTTCAACAGCCATAATGT
GTATATTACCGCCGATAAACAGAAAAATGGCATCAAAGCGAACTTTAAAATCCGTCACAACGTGGAAGAT
GGTAGCGTGCAGCTGGCGGATCATTATCAGCAGAATACCCCGATTGGTGATGGCCCGGTGCTGCTGCCGG
ATAATCATTATCTGAGCACCCAGAGCGTTCTGAGCAAAGATCCGAATGAAAAACGTGATCATATGGTGCT
GCTGGAATTTGTTACCGCCGCGGGCATTACCCACGGTATGGATGAACTGTATAAAGGCAGCCACCATCAT
CATCACCATTAAAGCTCGAGATCTGCAGCTGGTACCATATGGGAATTCGAAGCTTGGCTGTTTTGGCGGA
TGAGAGAAGATTTTCAGCCTGATACAGATTAAATCAGAACGCAGAAGCGGTCTGATAAAACAGAATTTGC
CTGGCGGCAGTAGCGCGGTGGTCCCACCTGACCCCATGCCGAACTCAGAAGTGAAACGCCGTAGCGCCGA
TGGTAGTGTGGGGTCTCCCCATGCGAGAGTAGGGAACTGCCAGGCATCAAATAAAACGAAAGGCTCAGTC
GAAAGACTGGGCCTTTCGTTTTATCTGTTGTTTGTCGGTGAACGCTCTCCTGAGTAGGACAAATCCGCCG
GGAGCGGATTTGAACGTTGCGAAGCAACGGCCCGGAGGGTGGCGGGCAGGACGCCCGCCATAAACTGCCA
GGCATCAAATTAAGCAGAAGGCCATCCTGACGGATGGCCTTTTTGCGTTTCTACAAACTCTTTTGTTTAT
TTTTCTAAATACATTCAAATATGTATCCGCTCATGAGACAATAACCCTGATAAATGCTTCAATAATATTG
AAAAAGGAAGAGTATGAGTATTCAACATTTCCGTGTCGCCCTTATTCCCTTTTTTGCGGCATTTTGCCTT
CCTGTTTTTGCTCACCCAGAAACGCTGGTGAAAGTAAAAGATGCTGAAGATCAGTTGGGTGCACGAGTGG
GTTACATCGAACTGGATCTCAACAGCGGTAAGATCCTTGAGAGTTTTCGCCCCGAAGAACGTTTTCCAAT
GATGAGCACTTTTAAAGTTCTGCTATGTGGCGCGGTATTATCCCGTGTTGACGCCGGGCAAGAGCAACTC
GGTCGCCGCATACACTATTCTCAGAATGACTTGGTTGAGTACTCACCAGTCACAGAAAAGCATCTTACGG
ATGGCATGACAGTAAGAGAATTATGCAGTGCTGCCATAACCATGAGTGATAACACTGCGGCCAACTTACT
TCTGACAACGATCGGAGGACCGAAGGAGCTAACCGCTTTTTTGCACAACATGGGGGATCATGTAACTCGC
CTTGATCGTTGGGAACCGGAGCTGAATGAAGCCATACCAAACGACGAGCGTGACACCACGATGCCTGTAG
CAATGGCAACAACGTTGCGCAAACTATTAACTGGCGAACTACTTACTCTAGCTTCCCGGCAACAATTAAT
AGACTGGATGGAGGCGGATAAAGTTGCAGGACCACTTCTGCGCTCGGCCCTTCCGGCTGGCTGGTTTATT
GCTGATAAATCTGGAGCCGGTGAGCGTGGGTCTCGCGGTATCATTGCAGCACTGGGGCCAGATGGTAAGC
CCTCCCGTATCGTAGTTATCTACACGACGGGGAGTCAGGCAACTATGGATGAACGAAATAGACAGATCGC
TGAGATAGGTGCCTCACTGATTAAGCATTGGTAACTGTCAGACCAAGTTTACTCATATATACTTTAGATT
GATTTAAAACTTCATTTTTAATTTAAAAGGATCTAGGTGAAGATCCTTTTTGATAATCTCATGACCAAAA
TCCCTTAACGTGAGTTTTCGTTCCACTGAGCGTCAGACCCCGTAGAAAAGATCAAAGGATCTTCTTGAGA
TCCTTTTTTTCTGCGCGTAATCTGCTGCTTGCAAACAAAAAAACCACCGCTACCAGCGGTGGTTTGTTTG
CCGGATCAAGAGCTACCAACTCTTTTTCCGAAGGTAACTGGCTTCAGCAGAGCGCAGATACCAAATACTG
TCCTTCTAGTGTAGCCGTAGTTAGGCCACCACTTCAAGAACTCTGTAGCACCGCCTACATACCTCGCTCT
GCTAATCCTGTTACCAGTGGCTGCTGCCAGTGGCGATAAGTCGTGTCTTACCGGGTTGGACTCAAGACGA
TAGTTACCGGATAAGGCGCAGCGGTCGGGCTGAACGGGGGGTTCGTGCACACAGCCCAGCTTGGAGCGAA
CGACCTACACCGAACTGAGATACCTACAGCGTGAGCTATGAGAAAGCGCCACGCTTCCCGAAGGGAGAAA
GGCGGACAGGTATCCGGTAAGCGGCAGGGTCGGAACAGGAGAGCGCACGAGGGAGCTTCCAGGGGGAAAC
GCCTGGTATCTTTATAGTCCTGTCGGGTTTCGCCACCTCTGACTTGAGCGTCGATTTTTGTGATGCTCGT
CAGGGGGGCGGAGCCTATGGAAAAACGCCAGCAACGCGGCCTTTTTACGGTTCCTGGCCTTTTGCTGGCC
TTTTGCTCACATGTTCTTTCCTGCGTTATCCCCTGATTCTGTGGATAACCGTATTACCGCCTTTGAGTGA
GCTGATACCGCTCGCCGCAGCCGAACGACCGAGCGCAGCGAGTCAGTGAGCGAGGAAGCGGAAGAGCGCC
TGATGCGGTATTTTCTCCTTACGCATCTGTGCGGTATTTCACACCGCATATGGTGCACTCTCAGTACAAT
CTGCTCTGATGCCGCATAGTTAAGCCAGTATACACTCCGCTATCGCTACGTGACTGGGTCATGGCTGCGC
CCCGACACCCGCCAACACCCGCTGACGCGCCCTGACGGGCTTGTCTGCTCCCGGCATCCGCTTACAGACA
AGCTGTGACCGTCTCCGGGAGCTGCATGTGTCAGAGGTTTTCACCGTCATCACCGAAACGCGCGAGGCAG
CAGATCAATTCGCGCGCGAAGGCGAAGCGGCATGCATAATGTGCCTGTCAAATGGACGAAGCAGGGATTC
TGCAAACCCTATGCTACTCCGTCAAGCCGTCAATTGTCTGATTCGTTACCAATTATGACAACTTGACGGC
TACATCATTCACTTTTTCTTCACAACCGGCACGGAACTCGCTCGGGCTGGCCCCGGTGCATTTTTTAAAT
ACCCGCGAGAAATAGAGTTGATCGTCAAAACCAACATTGCGACCGACGGTGGCGATAGGCATCCGGGTGG
TGCTCAAAAGCAGCTTCGCCTGGCTGATACGTTGGTCCTCGCGCCAGCTTAAGACGCTAATCCCTAACTG
CTGGCGGAAAAGATGTGACAGACGCGACGGCGACAAGCAAACATGCTGTGCGACGCTGGCGATATCAAAA
TTGCTGTCTGCCAGGTGATCGCTGATGTACTGACAAGCCTCGCGTACCCGATTATCCATCGGTGGATGGA
GCGACTCGTTAATCGCTTCCATGCGCCGCAGTAACAATTGCTCAAGCAGATTTATCGCCAGCAGCTCCGA
ATAGCGCCCTTCCCCTTGCCCGGCGTTAATGATTTGCCCAAACAGGTCGCTGAAATGCGGCTGGTGCGCT
TCATCCGGGCGAAAGAACCCCGTATTGGCAAATATTGACGGCCAGTTAAGCCATTCATGCCAGTAGGCGC
GCGGACGAAAGTAAACCCACTGGTGATACCATTCGCGAGCCTCCGGATGACGACCGTAGTGATGAATCTC
TCCTGGCGGGAACAGCAAAATATCACCCGGTCGGCAAACAAATTCTCGTCCCTGATTTTTCACCACCCCC
TGACCGCGAATGGTGAGATTGAGAATATAACCTTTCATTCCCAGCGGTCGGTCGATAAAAAAATCGAGAT
AACCGTTGGCCTCAATCGGCGTTAAACCCGCCACCAGATGGGCATTAAACGAGTATCCCGGCAGCAGGGG
ATCATTTTGCGCTTCAGCCATACTTTTCATACTCCCGCCATTCAGAG
