LOCUS       Exported 744 bp ds-DNA linear SYN 18-MAY-2021
DEFINITION  Arabinose inducible E. coli codon optimized superfolder GFP with
            C-terminal His6 tag.
ACCESSION   .
VERSION     .
KEYWORDS    pBad-sfGFP
SOURCE      synthetic DNA construct
  ORGANISM  synthetic DNA construct
REFERENCE   1 (bases 1 to 744)
  AUTHORS   Miyake-Stoner SJ, Refakis CA, Hammill JT, Lusic H, Hazen JL, Deiters
            A, Mehl RA
  TITLE     Generating permissive site-specific unnatural aminoacyl-tRNA
            synthetases.
  JOURNAL   Biochemistry. 2010 Mar 2;49(8):1667-77. doi: 10.1021/bi901947r.
  PUBMED    20082521
REFERENCE   2 (bases 1 to 744)
  AUTHORS   .
  TITLE     Direct Submission
  JOURNAL   Exported May 18, 2021 from SnapGene Server 1.1.58
            http://www.snapgene.com
FEATURES             Location/Qualifiers
     source          1..744
                     /organism="synthetic DNA construct"
                     /mol_type="other DNA"
     CDS             1..717
                     /codon_start=1
                     /product="GFP variant that folds robustly even when fused
                     to poorly folded proteins (Pedelacq et al., 2006)"
                     /label=superfolder GFP
                     /note="mammalian codon-optimized"
                     /translation="MVSKGEELFTGVVPILVELDGDVNGHKFSVRGEGEGDATNGKLTL
                     KFICTTGKLPVPWPTLVTTLTYGVQCFSRYPDHMKRHDFFKSAMPEGYVQERTISFKDD
                     GTYKTRAEVKFEGDTLVNRIELKGIDFKEDGNILGHKLEYNFNSHNVYITADKQKNGIK
                     ANFKIRHNVEDGSVQLADHYQQNTPIGDGPVLLPDNHYLSTQSVLSKDPNEKRDHMVLL
                     EFVTAAGITHGMDELYK"
     CDS             724..741
                     /codon_start=1
                     /product="6xHis affinity tag"
                     /label=6xHis
                     /translation="HHHHHH"
ORIGIN
        1 atggttagca aaggtgaaga actgtttacc ggcgttgtgc cgattctggt ggaactggat
       61 ggtgatgtga atggccataa atttagcgtt cgtggcgaag gcgaaggtga tgcgaccaac
      121 ggtaaactga ccctgaaatt tatttgcacc accggtaaac tgccggttcc gtggccgacc
      181 ctggtgacca ccctgaccta tggcgttcag tgctttagcc gctatccgga tcatatgaaa
      241 cgccatgatt tctttaaaag cgcgatgccg gaaggctatg tgcaggaacg taccattagc
      301 ttcaaagatg atggcaccta taaaacccgt gcggaagtta aatttgaagg cgataccctg
      361 gtgaaccgca ttgaactgaa aggtattgat tttaaagaag atggcaacat tctgggtcat
      421 aaactggaat ataatttcaa cagccataat gtgtatatta ccgccgataa acagaaaaat
      481 ggcatcaaag cgaactttaa aatccgtcac aacgtggaag atggtagcgt gcagctggcg
      541 gatcattatc agcagaatac cccgattggt gatggcccgg tgctgctgcc ggataatcat
      601 tatctgagca cccagagcgt tctgagcaaa gatccgaatg aaaaacgtga tcatatggtg
      661 ctgctggaat ttgttaccgc cgcgggcatt acccacggta tggatgaact gtataaaggc
      721 agccaccatc atcatcacca ttaa
//
